>Addgene plasmid #226858 | ABE8e-SpRY | addgene full sequence | sequence record 449974 | Addgene NGS Result
ATATGCCAAGTACGCCCCCTATTGACGTCAATGACGGTAAATGGCCCGCCTGGCATTATGCCCAGTACAT
GACCTTATGGGACTTTCCTACTTGGCAGTACATCTACGTATTAGTCATCGCTATTACCATGGTGATGCGG
TTTTGGCAGTACATCAATGGGCGTGGATAGCGGTTTGACTCACGGGGATTTCCAAGTCTCCACCCCATTG
ACGTCAATGGGAGTTTGTTTTGGCACCAAAATCAACGGGACTTTCCAAAATGTCGTAACAACTCCGCCCC
ATTGACGCAAATGGGCGGTAGGCGTGTACGGTGGGAGGTCTATATAAGCAGAGCTGGTTTAGTGAACCGT
CAGATCCGCTAGAGATCCGCGGCCGCTAATACGACTCACTATAGGGAGAGCCGCCACCATGAAACGGACA
GCCGACGGAAGCGAGTTCGAGTCACCAAAGAAGAAGCGGAAAGTCTCTGAGGTGGAGTTTTCCCACGAGT
ACTGGATGAGACATGCCCTGACCCTGGCCAAGAGGGCACGGGATGAGAGGGAGGTGCCTGTGGGAGCCGT
GCTGGTGCTGAACAATAGAGTGATCGGCGAGGGCTGGAACAGAGCCATCGGCCTGCACGACCCAACAGCC
CATGCCGAAATTATGGCCCTGAGACAGGGCGGCCTGGTCATGCAGAACTACAGACTGATTGACGCCACCC
TGTACGTGACATTCGAGCCTTGCGTGATGTGCGCCGGCGCCATGATCCACTCTAGGATCGGCCGCGTGGT
GTTTGGCGTGAGGAACTCAAAAAGAGGCGCCGCAGGCTCCCTGATGAACGTGCTGAACTACCCCGGCATG
AATCACCGCGTCGAAATTACCGAGGGAATCCTGGCAGATGAATGTGCCGCCCTGCTGTGCGATTTCTATC
GGATGCCTAGACAGGTGTTCAATGCTCAGAAGAAGGCCCAGAGCTCCATCAACTCCGGAGGATCTAGCGG
AGGCTCCTCTGGCTCTGAGACACCTGGCACAAGCGAGAGCGCAACACCTGAAAGCAGCGGGGGCAGCAGC
GGGGGGTCAGACAAGAAGTACAGCATCGGCCTGGCCATCGGCACCAACTCTGTGGGCTGGGCCGTGATCA
CCGACGAGTACAAGGTGCCCAGCAAGAAATTCAAGGTGCTGGGCAACACCGACCGGCACAGCATCAAGAA
GAACCTGATCGGAGCCCTGCTGTTCGACAGCGGCGAAACAGCCGAGAGAACCCGGCTGAAGAGAACCGCC
AGAAGAAGATACACCAGACGGAAGAACCGGATCTGCTATCTGCAAGAGATCTTCAGCAACGAGATGGCCA
AGGTGGACGACAGCTTCTTCCACAGACTGGAAGAGTCCTTCCTGGTGGAAGAGGATAAGAAGCACGAGCG
GCACCCCATCTTCGGCAACATCGTGGACGAGGTGGCCTACCACGAGAAGTACCCCACCATCTACCACCTG
AGAAAGAAACTGGTGGACAGCACCGACAAGGCCGACCTGCGGCTGATCTATCTGGCCCTGGCCCACATGA
TCAAGTTCCGGGGCCACTTCCTGATCGAGGGCGACCTGAACCCCGACAACAGCGACGTGGACAAGCTGTT
CATCCAGCTGGTGCAGACCTACAACCAGCTGTTCGAGGAAAACCCCATCAACGCCAGCGGCGTGGACGCC
AAGGCCATCCTGTCTGCCAGACTGAGCAAGAGCAGACGGCTGGAAAATCTGATCGCCCAGCTGCCCGGCG
AGAAGAAGAATGGCCTGTTCGGAAACCTGATTGCCCTGAGCCTGGGCCTGACCCCCAACTTCAAGAGCAA
CTTCGACCTGGCCGAGGATGCCAAACTGCAGCTGAGCAAGGACACCTACGACGACGACCTGGACAACCTG
CTGGCCCAGATCGGCGACCAGTACGCCGACCTGTTTCTGGCCGCCAAGAACCTGTCCGACGCCATCCTGC
TGAGCGACATCCTGAGAGTGAACACCGAGATCACCAAGGCCCCCCTGAGCGCCTCTATGATCAAGAGATA
CGACGAGCACCACCAGGACCTGACCCTGCTGAAAGCTCTCGTGCGGCAGCAGCTGCCTGAGAAGTACAAA
GAGATTTTCTTCGACCAGAGCAAGAACGGCTACGCCGGCTACATTGACGGCGGAGCCAGCCAGGAAGAGT
TCTACAAGTTCATCAAGCCCATCCTGGAAAAGATGGACGGCACCGAGGAACTGCTCGTGAAGCTGAACAG
AGAGGACCTGCTGCGGAAGCAGCGGACCTTCGACAACGGCAGCATCCCCCACCAGATCCACCTGGGAGAG
CTGCACGCCATTCTGCGGCGGCAGGAAGATTTTTACCCATTCCTGAAGGACAACCGGGAAAAGATCGAGA
AGATCCTGACCTTCCGCATCCCCTACTACGTGGGCCCTCTGGCCAGGGGAAACAGCAGATTCGCCTGGAT
GACCAGAAAGAGCGAGGAAACCATCACCCCCTGGAACTTCGAGGAAGTGGTGGACAAGGGCGCTTCCGCC
CAGAGCTTCATCGAGCGGATGACCAACTTCGATAAGAACCTGCCCAACGAGAAGGTGCTGCCCAAGCACA
GCCTGCTGTACGAGTACTTCACCGTGTATAACGAGCTGACCAAAGTGAAATACGTGACCGAGGGAATGAG
AAAGCCCGCCTTCCTGAGCGGCGAGCAGAAAAAGGCCATCGTGGACCTGCTGTTCAAGACCAACCGGAAA
GTGACCGTGAAGCAGCTGAAAGAGGACTACTTCAAGAAAATCGAGTGCTTCGACTCCGTGGAAATCTCCG
GCGTGGAAGATCGGTTCAACGCCTCCCTGGGCACATACCACGATCTGCTGAAAATTATCAAGGACAAGGA
CTTCCTGGACAATGAGGAAAACGAGGACATTCTGGAAGATATCGTGCTGACCCTGACACTGTTTGAGGAC
AGAGAGATGATCGAGGAACGGCTGAAAACCTATGCCCACCTGTTCGACGACAAAGTGATGAAGCAGCTGA
AGCGGCGGAGATACACCGGCTGGGGCAGGCTGAGCCGGAAGCTGATCAACGGCATCCGGGACAAGCAGTC
CGGCAAGACAATCCTGGATTTCCTGAAGTCCGACGGCTTCGCCAACAGAAACTTCATGCAGCTGATCCAC
GACGACAGCCTGACCTTTAAAGAGGACATCCAGAAAGCCCAGGTGTCCGGCCAGGGCGATAGCCTGCACG
AGCACATTGCCAATCTGGCCGGCAGCCCCGCCATTAAGAAGGGCATCCTGCAGACAGTGAAGGTGGTGGA
CGAGCTCGTGAAAGTGATGGGCCGGCACAAGCCCGAGAACATCGTGATCGAAATGGCCAGAGAGAACCAG
ACCACCCAGAAGGGACAGAAGAACAGCCGCGAGAGAATGAAGCGGATCGAAGAGGGCATCAAAGAGCTGG
GCAGCCAGATCCTGAAAGAACACCCCGTGGAAAACACCCAGCTGCAGAACGAGAAGCTGTACCTGTACTA
CCTGCAGAATGGGCGGGATATGTACGTGGACCAGGAACTGGACATCAACCGGCTGTCCGACTACGATGTG
GACCATATCGTGCCTCAGAGCTTTCTGAAGGACGACTCCATCGACAACAAGGTGCTGACCAGAAGCGACA
AGAACCGGGGCAAGAGCGACAACGTGCCCTCCGAAGAGGTCGTGAAGAAGATGAAGAACTACTGGCGGCA
GCTGCTGAACGCCAAGCTGATTACCCAGAGAAAGTTCGACAATCTGACCAAGGCCGAGAGAGGCGGCCTG
AGCGAACTGGATAAGGCCGGCTTCATCAAGAGACAGCTGGTGGAAACCCGGCAGATCACAAAGCACGTGG
CACAGATCCTGGACTCCCGGATGAACACTAAGTACGACGAGAATGACAAGCTGATCCGGGAAGTGAAAGT
GATCACCCTGAAGTCCAAGCTGGTGTCCGATTTCCGGAAGGATTTCCAGTTTTACAAAGTGCGCGAGATC
AACAACTACCACCACGCCCACGACGCCTACCTGAACGCCGTCGTGGGAACCGCCCTGATCAAAAAGTACC
CTAAGCTGGAAAGCGAGTTCGTGTACGGCGACTACAAGGTGTACGACGTGCGGAAGATGATCGCCAAGAG
CGAGCAGGAAATCGGCAAGGCTACCGCCAAGTACTTCTTCTACAGCAACATCATGAACTTTTTCAAGACC
GAGATTACCCTGGCCAACGGCGAGATCCGGAAGCGGCCTCTGATCGAGACAAACGGCGAAACCGGGGAGA
TCGTGTGGGATAAGGGCCGGGATTTTGCCACCGTGCGGAAAGTGCTGAGCATGCCCCAAGTGAATATCGT
GAAAAAGACCGAGGTGCAGACAGGCGGCTTCAGCAAAGAGTCTATCAGACCCAAGAGGAACAGCGATAAG
CTGATCGCCAGAAAGAAGGACTGGGACCCTAAGAAGTACGGCGGCTTCCTGTGGCCCACCGTGGCCTATT
CTGTGCTGGTGGTGGCCAAAGTGGAAAAGGGCAAGTCCAAGAAACTGAAGAGTGTGAAAGAGCTGCTGGG
GATCACCATCATGGAAAGAAGCAGCTTCGAGAAGAATCCCATCGACTTTCTGGAAGCCAAGGGCTACAAA
GAAGTGAAAAAGGACCTGATCATCAAGCTGCCTAAGTACTCCCTGTTCGAGCTGGAAAACGGCCGGAAGA
GAATGCTGGCCTCTGCCAAGCAGCTGCAGAAGGGAAACGAACTGGCCCTGCCCTCCAAATATGTGAACTT
CCTGTACCTGGCCAGCCACTATGAGAAGCTGAAGGGCTCCCCCGAGGATAATGAGCAGAAACAGCTGTTT
GTGGAACAGCACAAGCACTACCTGGACGAGATCATCGAGCAGATCAGCGAGTTCTCCAAGAGAGTGATCC
TGGCCGACGCTAATCTGGACAAAGTGCTGTCCGCCTACAACAAGCACCGGGATAAGCCCATCAGAGAGCA
GGCCGAGAATATCATCCACCTGTTTACCCTGACCAGACTGGGAGCCCCTAGAGCCTTCAAGTACTTTGAC
ACCACCATCGACCCCAAGCAGTACAGAAGCACCAAAGAGGTGCTGGACGCCACCCTGATCCACCAGAGCA
TCACCGGCCTGTACGAGACACGGATCGACCTGTCTCAGCTGGGAGGTGACTCTGGCGGCTCAAAAAGAAC
CGCCGACGGCAGCGAATTCGAGCCCAAGAAGAAGAGGAAAGTCGGAAGCGGAGCTACTAACTTCAGCCTG
CTGAAGCAGGCTGGAGACGTGGAGGAGAACCCTGGACCTATGGTGAGCAAGGGCGAGGAGCTGTTCACCG
GGGTGGTGCCCATCCTGGTCGAGCTGGACGGCGACGTAAACGGCCACAAGTTCAGCGTGTCCGGCGAGGG
CGAGGGCGATGCCACCTACGGCAAGCTGACCCTGAAGTTCATCTGCACCACCGGCAAGCTGCCCGTGCCC
TGGCCCACCCTCGTGACCACCCTGACCTATGGAGTGCAGTGCTTCAGCCGCTACCCCGACCACATGAAGC
AGCACGACTTCTTCAAGTCCGCCATGCCCGAAGGCTACGTCCAGGAGCGCACCATCTTCTTCAAGGACGA
CGGCAACTACAAGACCCGCGCCGAGGTGAAGTTCGAGGGCGACACCCTGGTGAACCGCATCGAGCTGAAG
GGCATCGACTTCAAGGAGGACGGCAACATCCTGGGGCACAAGCTGGAGTACAACTACAACAGCCACAACG
TCTATATCATGGCCGACAAGCAGAAGAACGGCATCAAGGTGAACTTCAAGATCCGCCACAACATCGAGGA
CGGCAGCGTGCAGCTCGCCGACCACTACCAGCAGAACACCCCCATCGGCGACGGCCCCGTGCTGCTGCCC
GACAACCACTACCTGAGCACCCAGTCCGCCCTGAGCAAAGACCCCAACGAGAAGCGCGATCACATGGTCC
TGCTGGAGTTCGTGACCGCCGCCGGGATCACTCTCGGCATGGACGAGCTGTACAAGTAACCGGTCATCAT
CACCATCACCATTGAGTTTAAACCCGCTGATCAGCCTCGACTGTGCCTTCTAGTTGCCAGCCATCTGTTG
TTTGCCCCTCCCCCGTGCCTTCCTTGACCCTGGAAGGTGCCACTCCCACTGTCCTTTCCTAATAAAATGA
GGAAATTGCATCGCATTGTCTGAGTAGGTGTCATTCTATTCTGGGGGGTGGGGTGGGGCAGGACAGCAAG
GGGGAGGATTGGGAAGACAATAGCAGGCATGCTGGGGATGCGGTGGGCTCTATGGCTTCTGAGGCGGAAA
GAACCAGCTGGGGCTCGATACCGTCGACCTCTAGCTAGAGCTTGGCGTAATCATGGTCATAGCTGTTTCC
TGTGTGAAATTGTTATCCGCTCACAATTCCACACAACATACGAGCCGGAAGCATAAAGTGTAAAGCCTAG
GGTGCCTAATGAGTGAGCTAACTCACATTAATTGCGTTGCGCTCACTGCCCGCTTTCCAGTCGGGAAACC
TGTCGTGCCAGCTGCATTAATGAATCGGCCAACGCGCGGGGAGAGGCGGTTTGCGTATTGGGCGCTCTTC
CGCTTCCTCGCTCACTGACTCGCTGCGCTCGGTCGTTCGGCTGCGGCGAGCGGTATCAGCTCACTCAAAG
GCGGTAATACGGTTATCCACAGAATCAGGGGATAACGCAGGAAAGAACATGTGAGCAAAAGGCCAGCAAA
AGGCCAGGAACCGTAAAAAGGCCGCGTTGCTGGCGTTTTTCCATAGGCTCCGCCCCCCTGACGAGCATCA
CAAAAATCGACGCTCAAGTCAGAGGTGGCGAAACCCGACAGGACTATAAAGATACCAGGCGTTTCCCCCT
GGAAGCTCCCTCGTGCGCTCTCCTGTTCCGACCCTGCCGCTTACCGGATACCTGTCCGCCTTTCTCCCTT
CGGGAAGCGTGGCGCTTTCTCATAGCTCACGCTGTAGGTATCTCAGTTCGGTGTAGGTCGTTCGCTCCAA
GCTGGGCTGTGTGCACGAACCCCCCGTTCAGCCCGACCGCTGCGCCTTATCCGGTAACTATCGTCTTGAG
TCCAACCCGGTAAGACACGACTTATCGCCACTGGCAGCAGCCACTGGTAACAGGATTAGCAGAGCGAGGT
ATGTAGGCGGTGCTACAGAGTTCTTGAAGTGGTGGCCTAACTACGGCTACACTAGAAGAACAGTATTTGG
TATCTGCGCTCTGCTGAAGCCAGTTACCTTCGGAAAAAGAGTTGGTAGCTCTTGATCCGGCAAACAAACC
ACCGCTGGTAGCGGTGGTTTTTTTGTTTGCAAGCAGCAGATTACGCGCAGAAAAAAAGGATCTCAAGAAG
ATCCTTTGATCTTTTCTACGGGGTCTGACACTCAGTGGAACGAAAACTCACGTTAAGGGATTTTGGTCAT
GAGATTATCAAAAAGGATCTTCACCTAGATCCTTTTAAATTAAAAATGAAGTTTTAAATCAATCTAAAGT
ATATATGAGTAAACTTGGTCTGACAGTTACCAATGCTTAATCAGTGAGGCACCTATCTCAGCGATCTGTC
TATTTCGTTCATCCATAGTTGCCTGACTCCCCGTCGTGTAGATAACTACGATACGGGAGGGCTTACCATC
TGGCCCCAGTGCTGCAATGATACCGCGAGACCCACGCTCACCGGCTCCAGATTTATCAGCAATAAACCAG
CCAGCCGGAAGGGCCGAGCGCAGAAGTGGTCCTGCAACTTTATCCGCCTCCATCCAGTCTATTAATTGTT
GCCGGGAAGCTAGAGTAAGTAGTTCGCCAGTTAATAGTTTGCGCAACGTTGTTGCCATTGCTACAGGCAT
CGTGGTGTCACGCTCGTCGTTTGGTATGGCTTCATTCAGCTCCGGTTCCCAACGATCAAGGCGAGTTACA
TGATCCCCCATGTTGTGCAAAAAAGCGGTTAGCTCCTTCGGTCCTCCGATCGTTGTCAGAAGTAAGTTGG
CCGCAGTGTTATCACTCATGGTTATGGCAGCACTGCATAATTCTCTTACTGTCATGCCATCCGTAAGATG
CTTTTCTGTGACTGGTGAGTACTCAACCAAGTCATTCTGAGAATAGTGTATGCGGCGACCGAGTTGCTCT
TGCCCGGCGTCAATACGGGATAATACCGCGCCACATAGCAGAACTTTAAAAGTGCTCATCATTGGAAAAC
GTTCTTCGGGGCGAAAACTCTCAAGGATCTTACCGCTGTTGAGATCCAGTTCGATGTAACCCACTCGTGC
ACCCAACTGATCTTCAGCATCTTTTACTTTCACCAGCGTTTCTGGGTGAGCAAAAACAGGAAGGCAAAAT
GCCGCAAAAAAGGGAATAAGGGCGACACGGAAATGTTGAATACTCATACTCTTCCTTTTTCAATATTATT
GAAGCATTTATCAGGGTTATTGTCTCATGAGCGGATACATATTTGAATGTATTTAGAAAAATAAACAAAT
AGGGGTTCCGCGCACATTTCCCCGAAAAGTGCCACCTGACGTCGACGGATCGGGAGATCGATCTCCCGAT
CCCCTAGGGTCGACTCTCAGTACAATCTGCTCTGATGCCGCATAGTTAAGCCAGTATCTGCTCCCTGCTT
GTGTGTTGGAGGTCGCTGAGTAGTGCGCGAGCAAAATTTAAGCTACAACAAGGCAAGGCTTGACCGACAA
TTGCATGAAGAATCTGCTTAGGGTTAGGCGTTTTGCGCTGCTTCGCGATGTACGGGCCAGATATACGCGT
TGACATTGATTATTGACTAGTTATTAATAGTAATCAATTACGGGGTCATTAGTTCATAGCCCATATATTG
AGTTCCGCGTTACATAACTTACGGTAAATGGCCCGCCTGGCTGACCGCCCAACGACCCCCGCCCATTGAC
GTCAATAATGACGTATGTTCCCATAGTAACGCCAATAGGGACTTTCCATTGACGTCAATGGGTGGAGTAT
TTACGGTAAACTGCCCACTTGGCAGTACATCAAGTGTATC
Features (pLannotate 1.2.2; 17 found; start..end, strand, type, name):
    132..335     +  promoter       CMV promoter: human cytomegalovirus (CMV) immediate early promoter
    377..395     +  promoter       T7 promoter: promoter for bacteriophage T7 RNA polymerase
    466..957     +  CDS            tadA: TADA_ECOLI - Also known as yfhC. Experimental evidence at protein level: Swiss-Prot protein existence level 1. Catalyzes the deamination of adenosine to inosine at the wobble position 34 of tRNA(Arg2). Essential for cell viability. From Escherichia coli (strain K12).
   1060..5161    +  CDS            dCas9 (fragment): catalytically dead mutant of the Cas9 endonuclease from the Streptococcus pyogenes Type II CRISPR/Cas system RNA-guided DNA-binding protein that lacks endonuclease activity due to the D10A mutation in the RuvC catalytic domain and the N863A mutation in the HNH catalytic domain
   5290..6006    +  CDS            EGFP: EGFP is a basic (constitutively fluorescent) green fluorescent protein published in 1996, derived from Aequorea victoria. It is reported to be a rapidly-maturing weak dimer with moderate acid sensitivity.
   6061..6285    +  polyA_signal   bGH poly(A) signal: bovine growth hormone polyadenylation signal
   6289..6310    +  promoter       SV40 promoter (fragment): SV40 enhancer and early promoter
   6315..6331    +  misc_feature   MCS (fragment): pBluescript multiple cloning site
   6380..6396    -  protein_bind   lac operator: The lac repressor binds to the lac operator to inhibit transcription in E. coli. This inhibition can be relieved by adding lactose or isopropyl-β-D-thiogalactopyranoside (IPTG). lac repressor encoded by lacI
   6404..6434    -  promoter       lac promoter: promoter for the E. coli lac operon
   6449..6470    -  protein_bind   CAP binding site: CAP binding activates transcription in the presence of cAMP. E. coli catabolite activator protein
   6483..6575    -  CDS            lacI (fragment): lac repressor; lacI; The lac repressor binds to the lac operator to inhibit transcription in E. coli. This inhibition can be relieved by adding lactose or isopropyl-β-D-thiogalactopyranoside (IPTG).
   6758..7346    -  rep_origin     ori: high-copy-number ColE1/pMB1/pBR322/pUC origin of replication
   7517..8377    -  CDS            AmpR: β-lactamase; bla; confers resistance to ampicillin, carbenicillin, and related antibiotics
   8378..8482    -  promoter       AmpR promoter: bla
   8553..8597    -  misc_feature   bom (fragment): basis of mobility region from pBR322
   8828..131     +  enhancer       CMV enhancer (across the origin): human cytomegalovirus immediate early enhancer
