[The description below was written by a language model from this plasmid's Addgene catalogue record and pLannotate feature annotations shown in this document.]
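Description:
ABE8e-SpRY is a roughly 9 kb mammalian expression plasmid built on a pCMV backbone that produces an adenine base editor together with an EGFP marker in transfected cells. It is maintained in E. coli as a high-copy plasmid through a ColE1/pUC-type origin and is selected with ampicillin via the β-lactamase gene and its native promoter. Short remnants of lac regulatory elements, a lacI fragment, a pBR322 bom fragment, and small SV40 promoter and polylinker fragments are backbone leftovers with no evident role in the payload.

The expression unit is driven by the human CMV immediate-early enhancer and promoter, with a T7 promoter just downstream that could support in vitro transcription. The open reading frame begins with a TadA-derived adenosine deaminase domain (annotated by homology to E. coli tadA; ABE8e denotes an evolved, highly active variant of this enzyme) followed by a long Streptococcus pyogenes Cas9-derived segment. The automated annotation labels this as a dCas9 fragment, but the match reflects sequence similarity only. The construct name indicates the SpRY variant, an engineered Cas9 with greatly relaxed PAM requirements, and the record does not list its specific mutations or nuclease status. EGFP lies downstream of the Cas9 segment, and a bovine growth hormone polyadenylation signal terminates the transcript. How EGFP is linked to the editor (for example by a self-cleaving peptide or a direct fusion) is not annotated.

No guide RNA cassette is annotated, so the targeting guide would presumably be supplied from a separate construct. The plasmid is intended for programmable A•T-to-G•C editing in human or other mammalian cells, with green fluorescence allowing transfected cells to be identified or sorted.
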