Addgene plasmid #226858: ABE8e-SpRY
Purpose: Expresses ABE8e-SpRY base editor in mammalian cells with eGFP marker
Depositing lab: Alexis Komor. Publication: Genome editing with programmable base editors in human cells. Osgood NRB, Zawalick NM, Sawyer CB, Cowan QT, Gu S, Mawson SJ, Ranzau BL, Li L, Gymrek M, Goren A, Komor AC. Methods Enzymol. 2025;712:351-404. doi: 10.1016/bs.mie.2025.01.001. Epub 2025 Feb 5. PubMed 40121079.
Backbone
  Vector backbone: pCMV
  Vector type: Mammalian Expression
Growth in bacteria
  Bacterial resistance: Ampicillin, 100 μg/mL
  Growth temperature: 37°C
  Growth strain: DH5alpha
  Copy number: High Copy
Gene/Insert
  Gene/Insert name: ABE8e-SpRY
  Species: Other
  Promoter: CMV
  Cloning method: Unknown
Terms and licenses: Academic/Nonprofit Terms; Industry Terms: Not Available to Industry
How to cite: ABE8e-SpRY was a gift from Alexis Komor (Addgene plasmid # 226858 ; http://n2t.net/addgene:226858 ; RRID:Addgene_226858)
